>Addgene plasmid #224122 | pCMV-PE7-P2A-BSD | addgene full sequence | sequence record 442586 | Addgene NGS Result
GACATTGATTATTGACTAGTTATTAATAGTAATCAATTACGGGGTCATTAGTTCATAGCCCATATATGGA
GTTCCGCGTTACATAACTTACGGTAAATGGCCCGCCTGGCTGACCGCCCAACGACCCCCGCCCATTGACG
TCAATAATGACGTATGTTCCCATAGTAACGCCAATAGGGACTTTCCATTGACGTCAATGGGTGGAGTATT
TACGGTAAACTGCCCACTTGGCAGTACATCAAGTGTATCATATGCCAAGTACGCCCCCTATTGACGTCAA
TGACGGTAAATGGCCCGCCTGGCATTATGCCCAGTACATGACCTTATGGGACTTTCCTACTTGGCAGTAC
ATCTACGTATTAGTCATCGCTATTACCATGGTGATGCGGTTTTGGCAGTACATCAATGGGCGTGGATAGC
GGTTTGACTCACGGGGATTTCCAAGTCTCCACCCCATTGACGTCAATGGGAGTTTGTTTTGGCACCAAAA
TCAACGGGACTTTCCAAAATGTCGTAACAACTCCGCCCCATTGACGCAAATGGGCGGTAGGCGTGTACGG
TGGGAGGTCTATATAAGCAGAGCTGGTTTAGTGAACCGTCAGATCCGCTAGAGATCCGCGGCCGCTAATA
CGACTCACTATAGGGAGAGCCGCCACCATGAAACGGACAGCCGACGGAAGCGAGTTCGAGTCACCAAAGA
AGAAGCGGAAAGTCGACAAGAAGTACAGCATCGGCCTGGACATCGGCACCAACTCTGTGGGCTGGGCCGT
GATCACCGACGAGTACAAGGTGCCCAGCAAGAAATTCAAGGTGCTGGGCAACACCGACCGGCACAGCATC
AAGAAGAACCTGATCGGAGCCCTGCTGTTCGACAGCGGCGAAACAGCCGAGGCCACCCGGCTGAAGAGAA
CCGCCAGAAGAAGATACACCAGACGGAAGAACCGGATCTGCTATCTGCAAGAGATCTTCAGCAACGAGAT
GGCCAAGGTGGACGACAGCTTCTTCCACAGACTGGAAGAGTCCTTCCTGGTGGAAGAGGATAAGAAGCAC
GAGCGGCACCCCATCTTCGGCAACATCGTGGACGAGGTGGCCTACCACGAGAAGTACCCCACCATCTACC
ACCTGAGAAAGAAACTGGTGGACAGCACCGACAAGGCCGACCTGCGGCTGATCTATCTGGCCCTGGCCCA
CATGATCAAGTTCCGGGGCCACTTCCTGATCGAGGGCGACCTGAACCCCGACAACAGCGACGTGGACAAG
CTGTTCATCCAGCTGGTGCAGACCTACAACCAGCTGTTCGAGGAAAACCCCATCAACGCCAGCGGCGTGG
ACGCCAAGGCCATCCTGTCTGCCAGACTGAGCAAGAGCAGAAAGCTGGAAAATCTGATCGCCCAGCTGCC
CGGCGAGAAGAAGAATGGCCTGTTCGGAAACCTGATTGCCCTGAGCCTGGGCCTGACCCCCAACTTCAAG
AGCAACTTCGACCTGGCCGAGGATGCCAAACTGCAGCTGAGCAAGGACACCTACGACGACGACCTGGACA
ACCTGCTGGCCCAGATCGGCGACCAGTACGCCGACCTGTTTCTGGCCGCCAAGAACCTGTCCGACGCCAT
CCTGCTGAGCGACATCCTGAGAGTGAACACCGAGATCACCAAGGCCCCCCTGAGCGCCTCTATGATCAAG
AGATACGACGAGCACCACCAGGACCTGACCCTGCTGAAAGCTCTCGTGCGGCAGCAGCTGCCTGAGAAGT
ACAAAGAGATTTTCTTCGACCAGAGCAAGAACGGCTACGCCGGCTACATTGACGGCGGAGCCAGCCAGGA
AGAGTTCTACAAGTTCATCAAGCCCATCCTGGAAAAGATGGACGGCACCGAGGAACTGCTCGTGAAGCTG
AAGAGAGAGGACCTGCTGCGGAAGCAGCGGACCTTCGACAACGGCAGCATCCCCCACCAGATCCACCTGG
GAGAGCTGCACGCCATTCTGCGGCGGCAGGAAGATTTTTACCCATTCCTGAAGGACAACCGGGAAAAGAT
CGAGAAGATCCTGACCTTCCGCATCCCCTACTACGTGGGCCCTCTGGCCAGGGGAAACAGCAGATTCGCC
TGGATGACCAGAAAGAGCGAGGAAACCATCACCCCCTGGAACTTCGAGGAAGTGGTGGACAAGGGCGCTT
CCGCCCAGAGCTTCATCGAGCGGATGACCAACTTCGATAAGAACCTGCCCAACGAGAAGGTGCTGCCCAA
GCACAGCCTGCTGTACGAGTACTTCACCGTGTATAACGAGCTGACCAAAGTGAAATACGTGACCGAGGGA
ATGAGAAAGCCCGCCTTCCTGAGCGGCGAGCAGAAAAAGGCCATCGTGGACCTGCTGTTCAAGACCAACC
GGAAAGTGACCGTGAAGCAGCTGAAAGAGGACTACTTCAAGAAAATCGAGTGCTTCGACTCCGTGGAAAT
CTCCGGCGTGGAAGATCGGTTCAACGCCTCCCTGGGCACATACCACGATCTGCTGAAAATTATCAAGGAC
AAGGACTTCCTGGACAATGAGGAAAACGAGGACATTCTGGAAGATATCGTGCTGACCCTGACACTGTTTG
AGGACAGAGAGATGATCGAGGAACGGCTGAAAACCTATGCCCACCTGTTCGACGACAAAGTGATGAAGCA
GCTGAAGCGGCGGAGATACACCGGCTGGGGCAGGCTGAGCCGGAAGCTGATCAACGGCATCCGGGACAAG
CAGTCCGGCAAGACAATCCTGGATTTCCTGAAGTCCGACGGCTTCGCCAACAGAAACTTCATGCAGCTGA
TCCACGACGACAGCCTGACCTTTAAAGAGGACATCCAGAAAGCCCAGGTGTCCGGCCAGGGCGATAGCCT
GCACGAGCACATTGCCAATCTGGCCGGCAGCCCCGCCATTAAGAAGGGCATCCTGCAGACAGTGAAGGTG
GTGGACGAGCTCGTGAAAGTGATGGGCCGGCACAAGCCCGAGAACATCGTGATCGAAATGGCCAGAGAGA
ACCAGACCACCCAGAAGGGACAGAAGAACAGCCGCGAGAGAATGAAGCGGATCGAAGAGGGCATCAAAGA
GCTGGGCAGCCAGATCCTGAAAGAACACCCCGTGGAAAACACCCAGCTGCAGAACGAGAAGCTGTACCTG
TACTACCTGCAGAATGGGCGGGATATGTACGTGGACCAGGAACTGGACATCAACCGGCTGTCCGACTACG
ATGTGGACGCTATCGTGCCTCAGAGCTTTCTGAAGGACGACTCCATCGACAACAAGGTGCTGACCAGAAG
CGACAAGAACCGGGGCAAGAGCGACAACGTGCCCTCCGAAGAGGTCGTGAAGAAGATGAAGAACTACTGG
CGGCAGCTGCTGAACGCCAAGCTGATTACCCAGAGAAAGTTCGACAATCTGACCAAGGCCGAGAGAGGCG
GCCTGAGCGAACTGGATAAGGCCGGCTTCATCAAGAGACAGCTGGTGGAAACCCGGCAGATCACAAAGCA
CGTGGCACAGATCCTGGACTCCCGGATGAACACTAAGTACGACGAGAATGACAAGCTGATCCGGGAAGTG
AAAGTGATCACCCTGAAGTCCAAGCTGGTGTCCGATTTCCGGAAGGATTTCCAGTTTTACAAAGTGCGCG
AGATCAACAACTACCACCACGCCCACGACGCCTACCTGAACGCCGTCGTGGGAACCGCCCTGATCAAAAA
GTACCCTAAGCTGGAAAGCGAGTTCGTGTACGGCGACTACAAGGTGTACGACGTGCGGAAGATGATCGCC
AAGAGCGAGCAGGAAATCGGCAAGGCTACCGCCAAGTACTTCTTCTACAGCAACATCATGAACTTTTTCA
AGACCGAGATTACCCTGGCCAACGGCGAGATCCGGAAGCGGCCTCTGATCGAGACAAACGGCGAAACCGG
GGAGATCGTGTGGGATAAGGGCCGGGATTTTGCCACCGTGCGGAAAGTGCTGAGCATGCCCCAAGTGAAT
ATCGTGAAAAAGACCGAGGTGCAGACAGGCGGCTTCAGCAAAGAGTCTATCCTGCCCAAGAGGAACAGCG
ATAAGCTGATCGCCAGAAAGAAGGACTGGGACCCTAAGAAGTACGGCGGCTTCGACAGCCCCACCGTGGC
CTATTCTGTGCTGGTGGTGGCCAAAGTGGAAAAGGGCAAGTCCAAGAAACTGAAGAGTGTGAAAGAGCTG
CTGGGGATCACCATCATGGAAAGAAGCAGCTTCGAGAAGAATCCCATCGACTTTCTGGAAGCCAAGGGCT
ACAAAGAAGTGAAAAAGGACCTGATCATCAAGCTGCCTAAGTACTCCCTGTTCGAGCTGGAAAACGGCCG
GAAGAGAATGCTGGCCTCTGCCGGCGAACTGCAGAAGGGAAACGAACTGGCCCTGCCCTCCAAATATGTG
AACTTCCTGTACCTGGCCAGCCACTATGAGAAGCTGAAGGGCTCCCCCGAGGATAATGAGCAGAAACAGC
TGTTTGTGGAACAGCACAAGCACTACCTGGACGAGATCATCGAGCAGATCAGCGAGTTCTCCAAGAGAGT
GATCCTGGCCGACGCTAATCTGGACAAAGTGCTGTCCGCCTACAACAAGCACCGGGATAAGCCCATCAGA
GAGCAGGCCGAGAATATCATCCACCTGTTTACCCTGACCAATCTGGGAGCCCCTGCCGCCTTCAAGTACT
TTGACACCACCATCGACCGGAAGAGGTACACCAGCACCAAAGAGGTGCTGGACGCCACCCTGATCCACCA
GAGCATCACCGGCCTGTACGAGACACGGATCGACCTGTCTCAGCTGGGAGGTGACTCCGGCGGAAGCTCT
GGTGGCAGCAAGCGGACCGCCGACGGCTCTGAATTCGAGAGCCCTAAGAAGAAAAGAAAGGTGAGCGGAG
GCTCTAGCGGCGGAAGCACCCTGAACATTGAAGACGAGTATAGACTGCATGAAACAAGCAAGGAACCCGA
CGTGTCCCTGGGCTCCACCTGGCTGTCCGACTTTCCCCAGGCCTGGGCCGAGACAGGAGGAATGGGCCTG
GCCGTGCGGCAGGCACCCCTGATCATCCCTCTGAAGGCCACCTCTACACCCGTGAGCATCAAGCAGTACC
CTATGTCTCAGGAGGCCAGACTGGGCATCAAGCCTCACATCCAGAGGCTGCTGGACCAGGGCATCCTGGT
GCCATGCCAGAGCCCCTGGAACACACCACTGCTGCCCGTGAAGAAGCCAGGCACCAATGACTATAGACCC
GTGCAGGATCTGAGAGAGGTGAACAAGAGGGTGGAGGATATCCACCCCACCGTGCCCAACCCTTACAATC
TGCTGTCCGGCCTGCCCCCTTCTCACCAGTGGTATACAGTGCTGGACCTGAAGGATGCCTTCTTTTGTCT
GAGACTGCACCCTACCAGCCAGCCACTGTTCGCCTTTGAGTGGAGGGACCCTGAGATGGGCATCTCTGGC
CAGCTGACCTGGACACGCCTGCCTCAGGGCTTCAAGAATAGCCCAACACTGTTTAACGAGGCCCTGCACC
GCGACCTGGCAGATTTCCGGATCCAGCACCCAGATCTGATCCTGCTGCAGTACGTGGACGATCTGCTGCT
GGCCGCCACCAGCGAGCTGGATTGCCAGCAGGGAACACGCGCCCTGCTGCAGACCCTGGGAAACCTGGGA
TATAGGGCATCCGCCAAGAAGGCCCAGATCTGTCAGAAGCAGGTGAAGTACCTGGGCTATCTGCTGAAGG
AGGGCCAGAGATGGCTGACAGAGGCCAGGAAGGAGACAGTGATGGGCCAGCCAACACCCAAGACCCCAAG
ACAGCTGAGGGAGTTCCTGGGCAAAGCAGGATTTTGCAGGCTGTTCATCCCAGGATTCGCAGAGATGGCA
GCACCTCTGTACCCACTGACCAAGCCGGGCACCCTGTTTAATTGGGGCCCTGACCAGCAGAAGGCCTATC
AGGAGATCAAGCAGGCCCTGCTGACAGCACCAGCCCTGGGCCTGCCAGACCTGACCAAGCCTTTCGAGCT
GTTTGTGGATGAGAAGCAGGGCTACGCCAAGGGCGTGCTGACCCAGAAGCTGGGACCATGGAGACGGCCC
GTGGCCTATCTGTCCAAGAAGCTGGACCCAGTGGCAGCAGGATGGCCACCATGCCTGAGGATGGTGGCAG
CAATCGCCGTGCTGACAAAGGATGCCGGCAAGCTGACCATGGGACAGCCACTGGTCATCCTGGCACCACA
CGCAGTGGAGGCCCTGGTGAAGCAGCCTCCAGATCGCTGGCTGTCTAACGCCCGGATGACACACTACCAG
GCCCTGCTGCTGGACACCGATCGCGTGCAGTTTGGCCCTGTGGTGGCCCTGAATCCAGCCACCCTGCTGC
CTCTGCCAGAGGAGGGCCTGCAGCACAACTGTCTGGACATCCTGGCAGAGGCACACGGAACAAGGCCAGA
CCTGACCGATCAGCCCCTGCCTGACGCCGATCACACATGGTATACCGATGGAAGCTCCCTGCTGCAGGAG
GGCCAGAGGAAGGCAGGAGCAGCAGTGACCACAGAGACAGAAGTGATCTGGGCCAAGGCCCTGCCAGCAG
GCACATCCGCCCAGCGGGCCGAGCTGATCGCCCTGACCCAGGCCCTGAAGATGGCCGAGGGCAAGAAGCT
GAACGTGTACACAGACTCCAGATATGCCTTCGCCACCGCACACATCCACGGAGAGATCTACAGGCGCCGG
GGCTGGCTGACCTCTGAGGGCAAGGAGATCAAGAACAAGGATGAGATCCTGGCCCTGCTGAAGGCCCTGT
TTCTGCCCAAGCGGCTGAGCATCATCCACTGTCCTGGACACCAGAAGGGACACTCCGCCGAGGCAAGGGG
CAATCGGATGGCCGACCAGGCCGCCAGAAAGGCTGCTATTACTGAAACTCCCGACACTTCCACTCTGCTG
ATTGAAAACTCCTCCCCTTCCGGAGGATCTAGCGGAGGCTCCTCTGGCTCTGAGACACCTGGCACAAGCG
AGAGCGCAACACCTGAAAGCAGCGGGGGCAGCAGCGGGGGGTCAATGGCTGAAAATGGTGATAATGAAAA
GATGGCTGCCCTGGAGGCCAAAATCTGTCATCAAATTGAGTATTATTTTGGCGACTTCAATTTGCCACGG
GACAAGTTTCTAAAGGAACAGATAAAACTGGATGAAGGCTGGGTACCTTTGGAGATAATGATAAAATTCA
ACAGGTTGAACCGTCTAACAACAGACTTTAATGTAATTGTGGAAGCATTGAGCAAATCCAAGGCAGAACT
CATGGAAATCAGTGAAGATAAAACTAAAATCAGAAGGTCTCCAAGCAAACCCCTACCTGAAGTGACTGAT
GAGTATAAAAATGATGTAAAAAACAGATCTGTTTATATTAAAGGCTTCCCAACTGATGCAACTCTTGATG
ACATAAAAGAATGGTTAGAAGATAAAGGTCAAGTACTAAATATTCAGATGAGAAGAACATTGCATAAAGC
ATTTAAGGGATCAATTTTTGTTGTGTTTGATAGCATTGAATCTGCTAAGAAATTTGTAGAGACCCCTGGC
CAGAAGTACAAAGAAACAGACCTGCTAATACTTTTCAAGGACGATTACTTTGCCAAAAAAAATGAATCTG
GCGGCTCAAAAAGAACCGCCGACGGCAGCGAATTCGAGTCTCCCAAGAAGAAGAGGAAAGTCGGCTCTGG
CCCTGCCGCTAAGAGAGTGAAGCTGGACGGATCCGGCGCAACAAACTTCTCTCTGCTGAAACAAGCCGGA
GATGTCGAAGAGAATCCTGGACCGATGGCCAAGCCTTTGTCTCAAGAAGAATCCACCCTCATTGAAAGAG
CAACGGCTACAATCAACAGCATCCCCATCTCTGAAGACTACAGCGTCGCCAGCGCAGCTCTCTCTAGCGA
CGGCCGCATCTTCACTGGTGTCAATGTATATCATTTTACTGGGGGACCTTGTGCAGAACTCGTGGTGCTG
GGCACTGCTGCTGCTGCGGCAGCTGGCAACCTGACTTGTATCGTCGCGATCGGAAATGAGAACAGGGGCA
TCTTGAGCCCCTGCGGACGGTGCCGACAGGTGCTTCTCGATCTGCATCCTGGGATCAAAGCCATAGTGAA
GGACAGTGATGGACAGCCGACGGCAGTTGGGATTCGTGAATTGCTGCCCTCTGGTTATGTGTGGGAGGGC
TAACCGGTCATCATCACCATCACCATTGAGTTTAAACCCGCTGATCAGCCTCGACTGTGCCTTCTAGTTG
CCAGCCATCTGTTGTTTGCCCCTCCCCCGTGCCTTCCTTGACCCTGGAAGGTGCCACTCCCACTGTCCTT
TCCTAATAAAATGAGAAAATTGCATCGCATTGTCTGAGTAGGTGTCATTCTATTCTGGGGGGTGGGGTGG
GGCAGGACAGCAAGGGGGAGGATTGGGAAGACAATAGCAGGCATGCTGGGGATGCGGTGGGCTCTATGGC
TTCTGAGGCGGAAAGAACCAGCTGGGGCTCGATACCGTCGACCTCTAGCTAGAGCTTGGCGTAATCATGG
TCATAGCTGTTTCCTGTGTGAAATTGTTATCCGCTCACAATTCCACACAACATACGAGCCGGAAGCATAA
AGTGTAAAGCCTAGGGTGCCTAATGAGTGAGCTAACTCACATTAATTGCGTTGCGCTCACTGCCCGCTTT
CCAGTCGGGAAACCTGTCGTGCCAGCTGCATTAATGAATCGGCCAACGCGCGGGGAGAGGCGGTTTGCGT
ATTGGGCGCTCTTCCGCTTCCTCGCTCACTGACTCGCTGCGCTCGGTCGTTCGGCTGCGGCGAGCGGTAT
CAGCTCACTCAAAGGCGGTAATACGGTTATCCACAGAATCAGGGGATAACGCAGGAAAGAACATGTGAGC
AAAAGGCCAGCAAAAGGCCAGGAACCGTAAAAAGGCCGCGTTGCTGGCGTTTTTCCATAGGCTCCGCCCC
CCTGACGAGCATCACAAAAATCGACGCTCAAGTCAGAGGTGGCGAAACCCGACAGGACTATAAAGATACC
AGGCGTTTCCCCCTGGAAGCTCCCTCGTGCGCTCTCCTGTTCCGACCCTGCCGCTTACCGGATACCTGTC
CGCCTTTCTCCCTTCGGGAAGCGTGGCGCTTTCTCATAGCTCACGCTGTAGGTATCTCAGTTCGGTGTAG
GTCGTTCGCTCCAAGCTGGGCTGTGTGCACGAACCCCCCGTTCAGCCCGACCGCTGCGCCTTATCCGGTA
ACTATCGTCTTGAGTCCAACCCGGTAAGACACGACTTATCGCCACTGGCAGCAGCCACTGGTAACAGGAT
TAGCAGAGCGAGGTATGTAGGCGGTGCTACAGAGTTCTTGAAGTGGTGGCCTAACTACGGCTACACTAGA
AGAACAGTATTTGGTATCTGCGCTCTGCTGAAGCCAGTTACCTTCGGAAAAAGAGTTGGTAGCTCTTGAT
CCGGCAAACAAACCACCGCTGGTAGCGGTGGTTTTTTTGTTTGCAAGCAGCAGATTACGCGCAGAAAAAA
AGGATCTCAAGAAGATCCTTTGATCTTTTCTACGGGGTCTGACACTCAGTGGAACGAAAACTCACGTTAA
GGGATTTTGGTCATGAGATTATCAAAAAGGATCTTCACCTAGATCCTTTTAAATTAAAAATGAAGTTTTA
AATCAATCTAAAGTATATATGAGTAAACTTGGTCTGACAGTTACCAATGCTTAATCAGTGAGGCACCTAT
CTCAGCGATCTGTCTATTTCGTTCATCCATAGTTGCCTGACTCCCCGTCGTGTAGATAACTACGATACGG
GAGGGCTTACCATCTGGCCCCAGTGCTGCAATGATACCGCGAGACCCACGCTCACCGGCTCCAGATTTAT
CAGCAATAAACCAGCCAGCCGGAAGGGCCGAGCGCAGAAGTGGTCCTGCAACTTTATCCGCCTCCATCCA
GTCTATTAATTGTTGCCGGGAAGCTAGAGTAAGTAGTTCGCCAGTTAATAGTTTGCGCAACGTTGTTGCC
ATTGCTACAGGCATCGTGGTGTCACGCTCGTCGTTTGGTATGGCTTCATTCAGCTCCGGTTCCCAACGAT
CAAGGCGAGTTACATGATCCCCCATGTTGTGCAAAAAAGCGGTTAGCTCCTTCGGTCCTCCGATCGTTGT
CAGAAGTAAGTTGGCCGCAGTGTTATCACTCATGGTTATGGCAGCACTGCATAATTCTCTTACTGTCATG
CCATCCGTAAGATGCTTTTCTGTGACTGGTGAGTACTCAACCAAGTCATTCTGAGAATAGTGTATGCGGC
GACCGAGTTGCTCTTGCCCGGCGTCAATACGGGATAATACCGCGCCACATAGCAGAACTTTAAAAGTGCT
CATCATTGGAAAACGTTCTTCGGGGCGAAAACTCTCAAGGATCTTACCGCTGTTGAGATCCAGTTCGATG
TAACCCACTCGTGCACCCAACTGATCTTCAGCATCTTTTACTTTCACCAGCGTTTCTGGGTGAGCAAAAA
CAGGAAGGCAAAATGCCGCAAAAAAGGGAATAAGGGCGACACGGAAATGTTGAATACTCATACTCTTCCT
TTTTCAATATTATTGAAGCATTTATCAGGGTTATTGTCTCATGAGCGGATACATATTTGAATGTATTTAG
AAAAATAAACAAATAGGGGTTCCGCGCACATTTCCCCGAAAAGTGCCACCTGACGTCGACGGATCGGGAG
ATCGATCTCCCGATCCCCTAGGGTCGACTCTCAGTACAATCTGCTCTGATGCCGCATAGTTAAGCCAGTA
TCTGCTCCCTGCTTGTGTGTTGGAGGTCGCTGAGTAGTGCGCGAGCAAAATTTAAGCTACAACAAGGCAA
GGCTTGACCGACAATTGCATGAAGAATCTGCTTAGGGTTAGGCGTTTTGCGCTGCTTCGCGATGTACGGG
CCAGATATACGCGTT
Features (pLannotate 1.2.2; 17 found; start..end, strand, type, name):
      1..380     +  enhancer       CMV enhancer: human cytomegalovirus immediate early enhancer
    381..584     +  promoter       CMV promoter: human cytomegalovirus (CMV) immediate early promoter
    626..644     +  promoter       T7 promoter: promoter for bacteriophage T7 RNA polymerase
    715..4816    +  CDS            dCas9 (fragment): catalytically dead mutant of the Cas9 endonuclease from the Streptococcus pyogenes Type II CRISPR/Cas system RNA-guided DNA-binding protein that lacks endonuclease activity due to the D10A mutation in the RuvC catalytic domain and the N863A mutation in the HNH catalytic domain
   4918..6948    +  CDS            gag-pol (fragment): POL_MLVMS - Experimental evidence at protein level: Swiss-Prot protein existence level 1. [Integrase]: Catalyzes viral DNA integration into the host chromosome, by performing a series of DNA cutting and joining reactions. This enzyme activity takes place after virion entry into a cell and reverse transcription of the RNA genome in dsDNA. The first step in the integration process is 3' processing. This step requires a complex comprising the viral genome, matrix protein and integrase. This complex is called the pre-integration complex (PIC). The integrase protein removes 2 nucleotides from each
   7045..7626    +  CDS            SSB (fragment): LA_HUMAN - Experimental evidence at protein level: Swiss-Prot protein existence level 1. Binds to the 3' poly(U) terminus of nascent RNA polymerase III transcripts, protecting them from exonuclease digestion and facilitating their folding and maturation (PubMed:3192525, PubMed:2470590). In case of Coxsackievirus B3 infection, binds to the viral internal ribosome entry site (IRES) and stimulates the IRES- mediated translation (PubMed:12384597). From Homo sapiens (Human).
   7795..8193    +  CDS            BSD: blasticidin S deaminase; Aspergillus terreus BSD; confers resistance to blasticidin
   8245..8469    +  polyA_signal   bGH poly(A) signal: bovine growth hormone polyadenylation signal
   8473..8494    +  promoter       SV40 promoter (fragment): SV40 enhancer and early promoter
   8562..8584    -  protein_bind   lac operator (fragment): The lac repressor binds to the lac operator to inhibit transcription in E. coli. This inhibition can be relieved by adding lactose or isopropyl-β-D-thiogalactopyranoside (IPTG). lac repressor encoded by lacI
   8588..8618    -  promoter       lac promoter: promoter for the E. coli lac operon
   8633..8654    -  protein_bind   CAP binding site: CAP binding activates transcription in the presence of cAMP. E. coli catabolite activator protein
   8667..8759    -  CDS            lacI (fragment): lac repressor; lacI; The lac repressor binds to the lac operator to inhibit transcription in E. coli. This inhibition can be relieved by adding lactose or isopropyl-β-D-thiogalactopyranoside (IPTG).
   8942..9530    -  rep_origin     ori: high-copy-number ColE1/pMB1/pBR322/pUC origin of replication
   9701..10561   -  CDS            AmpR: β-lactamase; bla; confers resistance to ampicillin, carbenicillin, and related antibiotics
  10562..10666   -  promoter       AmpR promoter: bla
  10737..10781   -  misc_feature   bom (fragment): basis of mobility region from pBR322
