[The description below was written by a language model from this plasmid's Addgene catalogue record and pLannotate feature annotations shown in this document.]
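Description:
pCMV-PE7-P2A-BSD is a mammalian expression plasmid of about 10.9 kb, built on a pCMV backbone, that produces the PE7 prime editor together with a blasticidin resistance marker. In bacteria it is maintained through a high-copy ColE1/pUC-type origin and selected with ampicillin via the β-lactamase gene and its own promoter. Short remnants of lac regulatory sequences, a lacI fragment, an SV40 promoter fragment and a bom fragment are backbone leftovers with no apparent role in the payload.

The roughly 7.5 kb insert is a single open reading frame driven by the CMV immediate-early enhancer and promoter and terminated by the bovine growth hormone polyadenylation signal. A T7 promoter sits just upstream of the coding sequence. The fusion corresponds to PEmax joined to residues 1–194 of the human La protein (SSB). It comprises a Streptococcus pyogenes Cas9 module, a Moloney murine leukemia virus reverse transcriptase domain, and the N-terminal La fragment. The automated annotation labels the Cas9 segment as a dCas9 fragment and the reverse transcriptase as a gag-pol fragment; these are similarity-based labels rather than a statement of the editor's exact mutations, which the record does not list. La naturally binds the 3′ poly(U) ends of RNA polymerase III transcripts and protects them from exonucleases, which suggests why it was fused to the editor, in line with the associated publication on improving prime editing with an endogenous small RNA-binding protein. Nuclear targeting is provided by SV40 bipartite NLSs at both ends of the editor plus a C-terminal c-Myc NLS. A P2A self-cleaving peptide then links the blasticidin S deaminase gene, so cells expressing the editor can be enriched with blasticidin. The plasmid encodes no guide RNA, so a prime editing guide must be supplied separately.
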