Addgene plasmid #224122: pCMV-PE7-P2A-BSD
Purpose: Mammalian expression of SpCas9 PE7 prime editor with P2A-BSD marker
Depositing lab: Brittany Adamson. Depositing organization: Princeton University. Publication: Improving prime editing with an endogenous small RNA-binding protein. Yan J, Oyler-Castrillo P, Ravisankar P, Ward CC, Levesque S, Jing Y, Simpson D, Zhao A, Li H, Yan W, Goudy L, Schmidt R, Solley SC, Gilbert LA, Chan MM, Bauer DE, Marson A, Parsons LR, Adamson B. Nature. 2024 Apr 3. doi: 10.1038/s41586-024-07259-6. PubMed 38570691.
Backbone
  Vector backbone: pCMV
  Backbone size w/o insert (bp): 3402
  Total vector size (bp): 10935
  Vector type: Mammalian Expression
  Selectable markers: Blasticidin
Growth in bacteria
  Bacterial resistance: Ampicillin, 100 μg/mL
  Growth temperature: 37°C
  Growth strain: NEB Stable
  Copy number: High Copy
Gene/Insert
  Gene/Insert name: PE7-P2A-BSD (alt name: PEmax-La(SSB)1-194-P2A-BSD)
  Species: H. sapiens (human), Synthetic; SpCas9 is from Streptococcus pyogenes; MMLV_RT is from the Moloney murine leukemia virus; La(SSB)1-194 is from Homo sapiens
  Insert size (bp): 7533
  Promoter: CMV
  Tag / fusion protein: SV40 bpNLS (N terminal on insert); SV40 bpNLS (C terminal on insert); c-Myc NLS (C terminal on insert); P2A-BSD (C terminal on insert)
  Cloning method: Gibson Cloning
  Sequencing primers: 5′ CMV Forward, T7; 3′ BGHR
Terms and licenses: Academic/Nonprofit Terms; Industry Terms: Not Available to Industry
How to cite: pCMV-PE7-P2A-BSD was a gift from Brittany Adamson (Addgene plasmid # 224122 ; http://n2t.net/addgene:224122 ; RRID:Addgene_224122)
